>Addgene plasmid #1857 | Raptor_1 shRNA | addgene full sequence | sequence record 339923 | Addgene NGS Result
TTCGGCCTATTGGTTAAAAAATGAGCTGATTTAACAAAAATTTAACGCGAATTTTAACAAAATATTAACG
CTTACAATTTAGGTGGCACTTTTCGGGGAAATGTGCGCGGAACCCCTATTTGTTTATTTTTCTAAATACA
TTCAAATATGTATCCGCTCATGAGACAATAACCCTGATAAATGCTTCAATAATATTGAAAAAGGAAGAGT
ATGAGTATTCAACATTTCCGTGTCGCCCTTATTCCCTTTTTTGCGGCATTTTGCCTTCCTGTTTTTGCTC
ACCCAGAAACGCTGGTGAAAGTAAAAGATGCTGAAGATCAGTTGGGTGCACGAGTGGGTTACATCGAACT
GGATCTCAACAGCGGTAAGATCCTTGAGAGTTTTCGCCCCGAAGAACGTTTTCCAATGATGAGCACTTTT
AAAGTTCTGCTATGTGGCGCGGTATTATCCCGTATTGACGCCGGGCAAGAGCAACTCGGTCGCCGCATAC
ACTATTCTCAGAATGACTTGGTTGAGTACTCACCAGTCACAGAAAAGCATCTTACGGATGGCATGACAGT
AAGAGAATTATGCAGTGCTGCCATAACCATGAGTGATAACACTGCGGCCAACTTACTTCTGACAACGATC
GGAGGACCGAAGGAGCTAACCGCTTTTTTGCACAACATGGGGGATCATGTAACTCGCCTTGATCGTTGGG
AACCGGAGCTGAATGAAGCCATACCAAACGACGAGCGTGACACCACGATGCCTGTAGCAATGGCAACAAC
GTTGCGCAAACTATTAACTGGCGAACTACTTACTCTAGCTTCCCGGCAACAATTAATAGACTGGATGGAG
GCGGATAAAGTTGCAGGACCACTTCTGCGCTCGGCCCTTCCGGCTGGCTGGTTTATTGCTGATAAATCTG
GAGCCGGTGAGCGTGGGTCTCGCGGTATCATTGCAGCACTGGGGCCAGATGGTAAGCCCTCCCGTATCGT
AGTTATCTACACGACGGGGAGTCAGGCAACTATGGATGAACGAAATAGACAGATCGCTGAGATAGGTGCC
TCACTGATTAAGCATTGGTAACTGTCAGACCAAGTTTACTCATATATACTTTAGATTGATTTAAAACTTC
ATTTTTAATTTAAAAGGATCTAGGTGAAGATCCTTTTTGATAATCTCATGACCAAAATCCCTTAACGTGA
GTTTTCGTTCCACTGAGCGTCAGACCCCGTAGAAAAGATCAAAGGATCTTCTTGAGATCCTTTTTTTCTG
CGCGTAATCTGCTGCTTGCAAACAAAAAAACCACCGCTACCAGCGGTGGTTTGTTTGCCGGATCAAGAGC
TACCAACTCTTTTTCCGAAGGTAACTGGCTTCAGCAGAGCGCAGATACCAAATACTGTTCTTCTAGTGTA
GCCGTAGTTAGGCCACCACTTCAAGAACTCTGTAGCACCGCCTACATACCTCGCTCTGCTAATCCTGTTA
CCAGTGGCTGCTGCCAGTGGCGATAAGTCGTGTCTTACCGGGTTGGACTCAAGACGATAGTTACCGGATA
AGGCGCAGCGGTCGGGCTGAACGGGGGGTTCGTGCACACAGCCCAGCTTGGAGCGAACGACCTACACCGA
ACTGAGATACCTACAGCGTGAGCTATGAGAAAGCGCCACGCTTCCCGAAGGGAGAAAGGCGGACAGGTAT
CCGGTAAGCGGCAGGGTCGGAACAGGAGAGCGCACGAGGGAGCTTCCAGGGGGAAACGCCTGGTATCTTT
ATAGTCCTGTCGGGTTTCGCCACCTCTGACTTGAGCGTCGATTTTTGTGATGCTCGTCAGGGGGGCGGAG
CCTATGGAAAAACGCCAGCAACGCGGCCTTTTTACGGTTCCTGGCCTTTTGCTGGCCTTTTGCTCACATG
TTCTTTCCTGCGTTATCCCCTGATTCTGTGGATAACCGTATTACCGCCTTTGAGTGAGCTGATACCGCTC
GCCGCAGCCGAACGACCGAGCGCAGCGAGTCAGTGAGCGAGGAAGCGGAAGAGCGCCCAATACGCAAACC
GCCTCTCCCCGCGCGTTGGCCGATTCATTAATGCAGCTGGCACGACAGGTTTCCCGACTGGAAAGCGGGC
AGTGAGCGCAACGCAATTAATGTGAGTTAGCTCACTCATTAGGCACCCCAGGCTTTACACTTTATGCTTC
CGGCTCGTATGTTGTGTGGAATTGTGAGCGGATAACAATTTCACACAGGAAACAGCTATGACCATGATTA
CGCCAAGCGCGCAATTAACCCTCACTAAAGGGAACAAAAGCTGGAGCTGCAAGCTTAATGTAGTCTTATG
CAATACTCTTGTAGTCTTGCAACATGGTAACGATGAGTTAGCAACATGCCTTACAAGGAGAGAAAAAGCA
CCGTGCATGCCGATTGGTGGAAGTAAGGTGGTACGATCGTGCCTTATTAGGAAGGCAACAGACGGGTCTG
ACATGGATTGGACGAACCACTGAATTGCCGCATTGCAGAGATATTGTATTTAAGTGCCTAGCTCGATACA
TAAACGGGTCTCTCTGGTTAGACCAGATCTGAGCCTGGGAGCTCTCTGGCTAACTAGGGAACCCACTGCT
TAAGCCTCAATAAAGCTTGCCTTGAGTGCTTCAAGTAGTGTGTGCCCGTCTGTTGTGTGACTCTGGTAAC
TAGAGATCCCTCAGACCCTTTTAGTCAGTGTGGAAAATCTCTAGCAGTGGCGCCCGAACAGGGACTTGAA
AGCGAAAGGGAAACCAGAGGAGCTCTCTCGACGCAGGACTCGGCTTGCTGAAGCGCGCACGGCAAGAGGC
GAGGGGCGGCGACTGGTGAGTACGCCAAAAATTTTGACTAGCGGAGGCTAGAAGGAGAGAGATGGGTGCG
AGAGCGTCAGTATTAAGCGGGGGAGAATTAGATCGCGATGGGAAAAAATTCGGTTAAGGCCAGGGGGAAA
GAAAAAATATAAATTAAAACATATAGTATGGGCAAGCAGGGAGCTAGAACGATTCGCAGTTAATCCTGGC
CTGTTAGAAACATCAGAAGGCTGTAGACAAATACTGGGACAGCTACAACCATCCCTTCAGACAGGATCAG
AAGAACTTAGATCATTATATAATACAGTAGCAACCCTCTATTGTGTGCATCAAAGGATAGAGATAAAAGA
CACCAAGGAAGCTTTAGACAAGATAGAGGAAGAGCAAAACAAAAGTAAGACCACCGCACAGCAAGCGGCC
GCTGATCTTCAGACCTGGAGGAGGAGATATGAGGGACAATTGGAGAAGTGAATTATATAAATATAAAGTA
GTAAAAATTGAACCATTAGGAGTAGCACCCACCAAGGCAAAGAGAAGAGTGGTGCAGAGAGAAAAAAGAG
CAGTGGGAATAGGAGCTTTGTTCCTTGGGTTCTTGGGAGCAGCAGGAAGCACTATGGGCGCAGCGTCAAT
GACGCTGACGGTACAGGCCAGACAATTATTGTCTGGTATAGTGCAGCAGCAGAACAATTTGCTGAGGGCT
ATTGAGGCGCAACAGCATCTGTTGCAACTCACAGTCTGGGGCATCAAGCAGCTCCAGGCAAGAATCCTGG
CTGTGGAAAGATACCTAAAGGATCAACAGCTCCTGGGGATTTGGGGTTGCTCTGGAAAACTCATTTGCAC
CACTGCTGTGCCTTGGAATGCTAGTTGGAGTAATAAATCTCTGGAACAGATTTGGAATCACACGACCTGG
ATGGAGTGGGACAGAGAAATTAACAATTACACAAGCTTAATACACTCCTTAATTGAAGAATCGCAAAACC
AGCAAGAAAAGAATGAACAAGAATTATTGGAATTAGATAAATGGGCAAGTTTGTGGAATTGGTTTAACAT
AACAAATTGGCTGTGGTATATAAAATTATTCATAATGATAGTAGGAGGCTTGGTAGGTTTAAGAATAGTT
TTTGCTGTACTTTCTATAGTGAATAGAGTTAGGCAGGGATATTCACCATTATCGTTTCAGACCCACCTCC
CAACCCCGAGGGGACCCGACAGGCCCGAAGGAATAGAAGAAGAAGGTGGAGAGAGAGACAGAGACAGATC
CATTCGATTAGTGAACGGATCTCGACGGTATCGATCACGAGACTAGCCTCGAGCGGCCGCCCCCTTCACC
GAGGGCCTATTTCCCATGATTCCTTCATATTTGCATATACGATACAAGGCTGTTAGAGAGATAATTGGAA
TTAATTTGACTGTAAACACAAAGATATTAGTACAAAATACGTGACGTAGAAAGTAATAATTTCTTGGGTA
GTTTGCAGTTTTAAAATTATGTTTTAAAATGGACTATCATATGCTTACCGTAACTTGAAAGTATTTCGAT
TTCTTGGCTTTATATATCTTGTGGAAAGGACGAAACACCGGAGGGCCCTGCTACTCGCTTTTCTCGAGAA
AAGCGAGTAGCAGGGCCCTTTTTTGAATTCTCGACCTCGAGACAAATGGCAGTATTCATCCACAATTTTA
AAAGAAAAGGGGGGATTGGGGGGTACAGTGCAGGGGAAAGAATAGTAGACATAATAGCAACAGACATACA
AACTAAAGAATTACAAAAACAAATTACAAAAATTCAAAATTTTCGGGTTTATTACAGGGACAGCAGAGAT
CCACTTTGGCCGCGGCTCGAGGGGGTTGGGGTTGCGCCTTTTCCAAGGCAGCCCTGGGTTTGCGCAGGGA
CGCGGCTGCTCTGGGCGTGGTTCCGGGAAACGCAGCGGCGCCGACCCTGGGTCTCGCACATTCTTCACGT
CCGTTCGCAGCGTCACCCGGATCTTCGCCGCTACCCTTGTGGGCCCCCCGGCGACGCTTCCTGCTCCGCC
CCTAAGTCGGGAAGGTTCCTTGCGGTTCGCGGCGTGCCGGACGTGACAAACGGAAGCCGCACGTCTCACT
AGTACCCTCGCAGACGGACAGCGCCAGGGAGCAATGGCAGCGCGCCGACCGCGATGGGCTGTGGCCAATA
GCGGCTGCTCAGCAGGGCGCGCCGAGAGCAGCGGCCGGGAAGGGGCGGTGCGGGAGGCGGGGTGTGGGGC
GGTAGTGTGGGCCCTGTTCCTGCCCGCGCGGTGTTCCGCATTCTGCAAGCCTCCGGAGCGCACGTCGGCA
GTCGGCTCCCTCGTTGACCGAATCACCGACCTCTCTCCCCAGGGGGATCCACCGGAGCTTACCATGACCG
AGTACAAGCCCACGGTGCGCCTCGCCACCCGCGACGACGTCCCCAGGGCCGTACGCACCCTCGCCGCCGC
GTTCGCCGACTACCCCGCCACGCGCCACACCGTCGATCCGGACCGCCACATCGAGCGGGTCACCGAGCTG
CAAGAACTCTTCCTCACGCGCGTCGGGCTCGACATCGGCAAGGTGTGGGTCGCGGACGACGGCGCCGCGG
TGGCGGTCTGGACCACGCCGGAGAGCGTCGAAGCGGGGGCGGTGTTCGCCGAGATCGGCCCGCGCATGGC
CGAGTTGAGCGGTTCCCGGCTGGCCGCGCAGCAACAGATGGAAGGCCTCCTGGCGCCGCACCGGCCCAAG
GAGCCCGCGTGGTTCCTGGCCACCGTCGGCGTCTCGCCCGACCACCAGGGCAAGGGTCTGGGCAGCGCCG
TCGTGCTCCCCGGAGTGGAGGCGGCCGAGCGCGCCGGGGTGCCCGCCTTCCTGGAGACCTCCGCGCCCCG
CAACCTCCCCTTCTACGAGCGGCTCGGCTTCACCGTCACCGCCGACGTCGAGGTGCCCGAAGGACCGCGC
ACCTGGTGCATGACCCGCAAGCCCGGTGCCTGACGCCCGCCCCACGACCCGCAGCGCCCGACCGAAAGGA
GCGCACGACCCCATGCATCGGTACCTTTAAGACCAATGACTTACAAGGCAGCTGTAGATCTTAGCCACTT
TTTAAAAGAAAAGGGGGGACTGGAAGGGCTAATTCACTCCCAACGAAGACAAGATCTGCTTTTTGCTTGT
ACTGGGTCTCTCTGGTTAGACCAGATCTGAGCCTGGGAGCTCTCTGGCTAACTAGGGAACCCACTGCTTA
AGCCTCAATAAAGCTTGCCTTGAGTGCTTCAAGTAGTGTGTGCCCGTCTGTTGTGTGACTCTGGTAACTA
GAGATCCCTCAGACCCTTTTAGTCAGTGTGGAAAATCTCTAGCAGTAGTAGTTCATGTCATCTTATTATT
CAGTATTTATAACTTGCAAAGAAATGAATATCAGAGAGTGAGAGGAACTTGTTTATTGCAGCTTATAATG
GTTACAAATAAAGCAATAGCATCACAAATTTCACAAATAAAGCATTTTTTTCACTGCATTCTAGTTGTGG
TTTGTCCAAACTCATCAATGTATCTTATCATGTCTGGCTCTAGCTATCCCGCCCCTAACTCCGCCCATCC
CGCCCCTAACTCCGCCCAGTTCCGCCCATTCTCCGCCCCATGGCTGACTAATTTTTTTTATTTATGCAGA
GGCCGAGGCCGCCTCGGCCTCTGAGCTATTCCAGAAGTAGTGAGGAGGCTTTTTTGGAGGCCTAGGGACG
TACCCAATTCGCCCTATAGTGAGTCGTATTACGCGCGCTCACTGGCCGTCGTTTTACAACGTCGTGACTG
GGAAAACCCTGGCGTTACCCAACTTAATCGCCTTGCAGCACATCCCCCTTTCGCCAGCTGGCGTAATAGC
GAAGAGGCCCGCACCGATCGCCCTTCCCAACAGTTGCGCAGCCTGAATGGCGAATGGG
[124 nt withheld, positions 6709-6832]
C
[91 nt withheld, positions 6834-6924]
A
[49 nt withheld, positions 6926-6974]
CCTTTGACGTTGGAGTCCACGTTCTTT
[37 nt withheld, positions 7002-7038]
ACCCTATCTCGGTCTATTCTTTTGATTTATAAGGGATTTTGCCGAT
Features (pLannotate 1.2.2; 25 found; start..end, strand, type, name):
    106..210     +  promoter       AmpR promoter: bla
    211..1071    +  CDS            AmpR: β-lactamase; bla; confers resistance to ampicillin, carbenicillin, and related antibiotics
   1242..1830    +  rep_origin     ori: high-copy-number ColE1/pMB1/pBR322/pUC origin of replication
   2013..2105    +  CDS            lacI (fragment): lac repressor; lacI; The lac repressor binds to the lac operator to inhibit transcription in E. coli. This inhibition can be relieved by adding lactose or isopropyl-β-D-thiogalactopyranoside (IPTG).
   2118..2139    +  protein_bind   CAP binding site: CAP binding activates transcription in the presence of cAMP. E. coli catabolite activator protein
   2154..2184    +  promoter       lac promoter: promoter for the E. coli lac operon
   2192..2208    +  protein_bind   lac operator: The lac repressor binds to the lac operator to inhibit transcription in E. coli. This inhibition can be relieved by adding lactose or isopropyl-β-D-thiogalactopyranoside (IPTG). lac repressor encoded by lacI
   2253..2271    +  promoter       T3 promoter: promoter for bacteriophage T3 RNA polymerase
   2299..2525    +  promoter       RSV promoter: Rous sarcoma virus enhancer/promoter
   2526..2706    +  LTR            5' LTR (truncated): truncated 5' long terminal repeat (LTR) from HIV-1
   2753..2878    +  misc_feature   HIV-1 Ψ: packaging signal of human immunodeficiency virus type 1
   2862..3225    +  CDS            HIV-1 gag (fragment): gag protein from human immunodeficiency virus 1; gag
   3371..3604    +  misc_feature   RRE: The Rev response element (RRE) of HIV-1 allows for Rev-dependent mRNA export from the nucleus to the cytoplasm.
   3981..4081    +  CDS            Rev (fragment): human immunodeficiency virus 1 (HIV-1) Rev protein; rev; enhances nuclear export of unspliced and incompletely spliced viral mRNAs
   4131..4371    +  promoter       U6 promoter: RNA polymerase III promoter for human U6 snRNA
   4476..4593    +  misc_feature   cPPT/CTS: central polypurine tract and central termination sequence of HIV-1
   4642..5152    +  promoter       hPGK promoter: human phosphoglycerate kinase 1 promoter
   5174..5773    +  CDS            PuroR: puromycin N-acetyltransferase; pac from Streptomyces alboniger; confers resistance to puromycin
   5816..5899    +  CDS            nef (fragment): NEF_HV1Z2 - Experimental evidence at protein level: Swiss-Prot protein existence level 1. Extracellular Nef protein targets CD4(+) T-lymphocytes for apoptosis by interacting with CXCR4 surface receptors. From Human immunodeficiency virus type 1 group M subtype D (isolate Z2/CDC-Z34) (HIV-1).
   5901..6134    +  LTR            3' LTR (ΔU3): self-inactivating 3' long terminal repeat (LTR) from HIV-1
   6206..6327    +  polyA_signal   SV40 poly(A) signal: SV40 polyadenylation signal
   6367..6502    +  rep_origin     SV40 ori: SV40 origin of replication
   6523..6541    -  promoter       T7 promoter: promoter for bacteriophage T7 RNA polymerase
   6549..6704    +  CDS            lacZα (fragment): LacZα fragment of β-galactosidase; lacZ fragment
   6709..53      +  rep_origin     f1 ori (across the origin) (sequence partly withheld): f1 bacteriophage origin of replication; arrow indicates direction of (+) strand synthesis
