[The description below was written by a language model from this plasmid's Addgene catalogue record and pLannotate feature annotations shown in this document.]
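Description:
Raptor_1 shRNA is a lentiviral RNAi plasmid built on the pLKO.1 backbone and designed to knock down human Raptor (RPTOR, also known as KOG1 or Mip1), the defining subunit of the mTOR complex 1. A roughly 60 bp annealed-oligonucleotide hairpin was ligated between the AgeI and EcoRI sites (AgeI being destroyed in the process), placing it directly downstream of the human U6 promoter. This RNA polymerase III promoter transcribes a short stem-loop RNA that is processed by the cell's RNAi machinery into an siRNA against the Raptor transcript. The depositor notes that the same construct is called Raptor shRNA_2 in the associated publication, which examined regulation of Akt/PKB phosphorylation by the rictor-mTOR complex.

The transfer cassette carries the standard HIV-1-derived elements: an RSV promoter fused to a truncated 5' LTR to drive genomic RNA production in packaging cells, the Ψ packaging signal with a partial gag sequence, the RRE for Rev-dependent nuclear export, a cPPT/CTS, and a self-inactivating ΔU3 3' LTR that silences LTR promoter activity after integration. A human PGK promoter drives puromycin N-acetyltransferase, allowing selection of stably transduced mammalian cells. Virus production requires separate packaging and VSV-G envelope helper plasmids, as the depositor indicates. Outside the viral region lie an SV40 poly(A) signal and SV40 origin. In bacteria the 7,084 nt plasmid is maintained through a high-copy ColE1/pUC-type origin and ampicillin resistance; it also retains an f1 origin and cloning-vector remnants such as lac regulatory elements, a lacZα fragment and T3/T7 promoters.
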