Addgene plasmid #1857: Raptor_1 shRNA
Depositing lab: David Sabatini. Depositing organization: Whitehead Institute for Biomedical Research. Publication: Phosphorylation and regulation of Akt/PKB by the rictor-mTOR complex. Sarbassov DD, Guertin DA, Ali SM, Sabatini DM. Science 2005 Feb 18;307(5712):1098-101. 10.1126/science.1106148 PubMed 15718470.
Backbone
  Vector backbone: pLKO.1
  Backbone manufacturer: Stewart SA, RNA 2003 Apr; 9(4):493-501.
  Backbone size w/o insert (bp): 7032
  Vector type: Mammalian Expression, Lentiviral, RNAi
  Selectable markers: Puromycin
Growth in bacteria
  Bacterial resistance: Ampicillin, 100 μg/mL
  Growth temperature: 37°C
  Growth strain: XL10-Gold
  Growth instructions: XL10-Gold Ultracompetent Cells from Stratagene. 37oC.
  Copy number: Unknown
Gene/Insert
  Gene/Insert name: Raptor (alt names: 65 Raptor_1; shRNA Raptor)
  Species: H. sapiens (human)
  Insert size (bp): 60
  Entrez Gene: RPTOR (a.k.a. KOG1, Mip1)
  Cloning method: Restriction Enzyme; 5′ cloning site AgeI (destroyed during cloning); 3′ cloning site EcoRI (not destroyed)
  Sequencing primers: 5′ LKO.1 5'
Terms and licenses: Academic/Nonprofit Terms; Industry Terms: Not Available to Industry
Depositor comments: This plasmid is referred to as Raptor shRNA_2 in the science article. Sense: CCGGAGGGCC CTGCTACTCG CTTTTCTCGA GAAAAGCGAG TAGCAGGGCC CTTTTTTG. Antisense: AATTCAAAAA AGGGCCCTGC TACTCGCTTT TCTCGAGAAA AGCGAGTAGC AGGGCCC. For packaging, please use pCMV-dR8.2 dvpr (Addgene plasmid #8455) and pCMV-VSVG (Addgene plasmid #8454).
How to cite: Raptor_1 shRNA was a gift from David Sabatini (Addgene plasmid # 1857 ; http://n2t.net/addgene:1857 ; RRID:Addgene_1857)
