>Addgene plasmid #1857 | Raptor_1 shRNA | addgene partial sequence | sequence record 83520 | hU6-F 5'-GAGGGCCTATTTCCCATGATT-3'
TGCATATACGATACAAGGCTGTTAGAGAGATAATTGGAATTAATTTGACTGTAAACACAAAGATATTAGT
ACAAAATACGTGACGTAGAAAGTAATAATTTCTTGGGTAGTTTGCAGTTTTAAAATTATGTTTTAAAATG
GACTATCATATGCTTACCGTAACTTGAAAGTATTTCGATTTCTTGGCTTTATATATCTTGTGGAAAGGAC
GAAACACCGGAGGGCCCTGCTACTCGCTTTTCTCGAGAAAAGCGAGTAGCAGGGCCCTTTTTTGAATTCT
CGACCTCGAGACAAATGGCAGTATTCATCCACAATTTTAAAAGAAAAGGGGGGATTGGGGGGTACAGTGC
AGGGGAAAGAATAGTAGACATAATAGCAACAGACATACAAACTAAAGAATTACAAAAACAAATTACAAAA
ATTCAAAATTTTCGGGTTTATTACAGGGACAGCAGAGATCCACTTTGGCCGCGGCTCGAGGGGGTTGGGG
TTGCGCCTTTTCCAAGGCAGCCCTGGGTTTGCGCAGGGACGCGGCTGCTCTGGGCGTGGTTCCGGGAAAC
GCAGCGGCGCCGACCCTGGGTCTCGCACATTCTTCACGTCCGTTCGCAGCGTCACCCGGATCTTCGCCGC
TACCCTTGTGGGCCCCCCGGCGACGCTTCCTGCTCCGCCCCTAAGTCGGGAAGGTTCCTTGCGGTTCGCG
GCGTGCCGGACGTGACAAACGGAAGCCGCACGTCTCACTAGTACCCTCGCAGACGGACAGCGCCAGGGAG
CAATGG
